>Addgene plasmid #202899 | Salsa-BC58-P1E10 | addgene full sequence | sequence record 413441 | Addgene NGS Result
AGCGCCCAATACGCAAACCGCCTCTCCCCGCGCGTTGGCCGATTCATTAATGCAGTCGAGGGATCTCCAT
AAGAGAAGAGGGACAGCTATGACTGGGAGTAGTCAGGAGAGGAGGAAAAATCTGGCTAGTAAAACATGTA
AGGAAAATTTTAGGGATGTTAAAGAAAAAAATAACACAAAACAAAATATAAAAAAAATCTAACCTCAAGT
CAAGGCTTTTCTATGGAATAAGGAATGGACAGCAGGGGGCTGTTTCATATACTGATGACCTCTTTATAGC
CAACCTTTGTTCATGGCAGCCAGCATATGGGCATATGTTGCCAAACTCTAAACCAAATACTCATTCTGAT
GTTTTAAATGATTTGCCCTCCCATATGTCCTTCCGAGTGAGAGACACAAAAAATTCCAACACACTATTGC
AATGAAAATAAATTTCCTTTATTAGCCAGAAGTCAGATGCTCAAGGGGCTTCATGATGTCCCCATAATTT
TTGGCAGAGGGAAAAAGATCGATCTCAGTGGTATTTGTGAGCCAGGGCATTGGCCACACCAGCCACCACC
TTCTGATAGGCAGCCTGCACCTGAGGAGTGAATTCTTTGCCAAAATGATGAGACAGCACAACAACCAGCA
CGTTGCCCAGGAGCTGTAGGAAAGAGAAGAAGGCATGAACATGGTTAGCAGAGGGGCCCGGTTTGGACTC
AGAGTATTTTATCCTCATCTCAAACAGTGTATATCATTGTAACCATAAAGAGAAAGGCAGGATGATGACC
AGGGTGTAGTTGTTTCTACCAATAAGAATATTTCCACGCCAGCCAGAATTTATATGCAGAAATATTCTAC
CTTATCATTTAATTATAACAATTGTTCTCTAAAACTGTGCTGAAGTACAATATAATATACCCTGATTGCC
TTGAAAAAAAAGTGATTAGAGAAAGTACTTACAATCTGACAAATAAACAAAAGTGAATTTAAAAATTCGT
TACAAATGCAAGCTAAAGTTTAACGAAAAAGTTACAGAAAATGAAAAGAAAATAAGAGGAGACAATGGTT
GTCAACAGAGTAGAAAGTGAAAGAAACAAAATTATCATGAGGGTCCATGGTGATACAAGGGACATCTTCC
CATTCTAAACAACACCCTGAAAACTTTGCCCCCTCCATATAACATGAATTTTACAATAGCGAAAAAGAAA
GAACAATCAAGGGTCCCCAAACTCACCCTGAAGTTCTCAGCTCTAGAGATATCGTCGAGGCCGCGCTAGC
GTTTAAACTGTCGACCTTAATTAAGAGATCTGCTCGAGGCGCGTCAGCTGACTAGAGGATCCCCGGGTAC
CGAGCTCGAATTCGGGGCCGCGGAGGCTGGATCGGTCCCGGTGTCTTCTATGGAGGTCAAAACAGCGTGG
ATGGCGTCTCCAGGCGATCTGACGGTTCACTAAACGAGCTCTGCTTATATAGGCCTCCCACCGTACACGC
CTACCTCGACCCGGGTACCGAGCTCGACTTTCACTTTTCTCTATCACTGATAGGGAGTGGTAAACTCGAC
TTTCACTTTTCTCTATCACTGATAGGGAGTGGTAAACTCGACTTTCACTTTTCTCTATCACTGATAGGGA
GTGGTAAACTCGACTTTCACTTTTCTCTATCACTGATAGGGAGTGGTAAACTCGACTTTCACTTTTCTCT
ATCACTGATAGGGAGTGGTAAACTCGACCTATATAAGCAGAGCTCGTTTAGTGAACCGTCAGATCGCCTG
GAGACGCCATCCACGCTGTTTTGACCTCCATAGAAGACACCGGGACCGATCCAGCCTCCGCGGCCCCGAA
TTCCTGCAGCGGCCGCTCTAGAACTAGTGGATCCCCGCGGATGGTGAGCAAGGGCGAGGAGCTGTTCACC
GGGGTGGTGCCCATCCTGGTCGAGCTGGACGGCGACGTAAACGGCCACAAGTTCAGCGTGTCCGGCGAGG
GCGAGGGCGATGCCACCTACGGCAAGCTGACCCTGAAGTTCATCTGCACCACCGGCAAGCTGCCCGTGCC
CTGGCCCACCCTCGTGACCACCCTGACCTACGGCGTGCAGTGCTTCAGCCGCTACCCCGACCACATGAAG
CAGCACGACTTCTTCAAGTCCGCCATGCCCGAAGGCTACGTCCAGGAGCGCACCATCTTCTTCAAGGACG
ACGGCAACTACAAGACCCGCGCCGAGGTGAAGTTCGAGGGCGACACCCTGGTGAACCGCATCGAGCTGAA
GGGCATCGACTTCAAGGAGGACGGCAACATCCTGGGGCACAAGCTGGAGTACAACTACAACAGCCACAAC
GTCTATATCATGGCCGACAAGCAGAAGAACGGCATCAAGGTGAACTTCAAGATCCGCCACAACATCGAGG
ACGGCAGCGTGCAGCTCGCCGACCACTACCAGCAGAACACCCCCATCGGCGACGGCCCCGTGCTGCTGCC
CGACAACCACTACCTGAGCACCCAGTCCGCCCTGAGCAAAGACCCCAACGAGAAGCGCGATCACATGGTC
CTGCTGGAGTTCGTGACCGCCGCCGGGATCACTCTCGGCATGGACGAGCTGTACAAGTAAAATGATGAAA
GAATTCGATATCAAGCTTGTCGACCTAGTTCTAGAGGATCCAGACATGATAAGATACATTGATGAGTTTG
GACAAACCACAACTAGAATGCAGTGAAAAAAATGCTTTATTTGTGAAATTTGTGATGCTATTGCTTTATT
TGTAACCATTATAAGCTGCAATAAACAAGTTAACAACAACAATTGCATTCATTTTATGTTTCAGGTTCAG
GGGGAGGTGTGGGAGGTTTTTTAAAGCAAGTAAAACCTCTACAAATGTGGTATGGCTGATTATGATCCTG
CAAGCCTCGTCGTCCTGGCCGGACCACGCTATCTGTGCAAGGTCCCCGGCCCCGGACGCGCGCTCCATGA
GCAGAGCGCCCGCCGCCGAGGCGAAGACTCGGGCGGCGCCCTGCCCGTCCCACCAGGTCAACAGGCGGTA
ACCGGCCTCTTCATCGGGAATGCGCGCGACCTTCAGCATCGCCGGCATGTCCCCCTGGCGGACGGGAAGT
ATCCAGCTCGACCAAGCTGGCCGCGTCGAGTGAAGACGAAAGGGCCTCGTGATACGCCTATTTTTATAGG
TTAATGTCATGATAATAATGGTTTCTTAGACGTCAGGTGGCACTTTTCGGGGAAATGTGCGCGGAACCCC
TATTTGTTTATTTTTCTAAATACATTCAAATATGTATCCGCTCATGAGACAATAACCCTGATAAATGCTT
CAATAATATTGAAAAAGGAAGAGTATGAGTATTCAACATTTCCGTGTCGCCCTTATTCCCTTTTTTGCGG
CATTTTGCCTTCCTGTTTTTGCTCACCCAGAAACGCTGGTGAAAGTAAAAGATGCTGAAGATCAGTTGGG
TGCACGAGTGGGTTACATCGAACTGGATCTCAACAGCGGTAAGATCCTTGAGAGTTTTCGCCCCGAAGAA
CGTTTTCCAATGATGAGCACTTTTAAAGTTCTGCTATGTGGCGCGGTATTATCCCGTGTTGACGCCGGGC
AAGAGCAACTCGGTCGCCGCATACACTATTCTCAGAATGACTTGGTTGAGTACTCACCAGTCACAGAAAA
GCATCTTACGGATGGCATGACAGTAAGAGAATTATGCAGTGCTGCCATAACCATGAGTGATAACACTGCG
GCCAACTTACTTCTGACAACGATCGGAGGACCGAAGGAGCTAACCGCTTTTTTGCACAACATGGGGGATC
ATGTAACTCGCCTTGATCGTTGGGAACCGGAGCTGAATGAAGCCATACCAAACGACGAGCGTGACACCAC
GATGCCTGTAGCAATGGCAACAACGTTGCGCAAACTATTAACTGGCGAACTACTTACTCTAGCTTCCCGG
CAACAATTAATAGACTGGATGGAGGCGGATAAAGTTGCAGGACCACTTCTGCGCTCGGCCCTTCCGGCTG
GCTGGTTTATTGCTGATAAATCTGGAGCCGGTGAGCGTGGGTCTCGCGGTATCATTGCAGCACTGGGGCC
AGATGGTAAGCCCTCCCGTATCGTAGTTATCTACACGACGGGGAGTCAGGCAACTATGGATGAACGAAAT
AGACAGATCGCTGAGATAGGTGCCTCACTGATTAAGCATTGGTAACTGTCAGACCAAGTTTACTCATATA
TACTTTAGATTGATTTAAAACTTCATTTTTAATTTAAAAGGATCTAGGTGAAGATCCTTTTTGATAATCT
CATGACCAAAATCCCTTAACGTGAGTTTTCGTTCCACTGAGCGTCAGACCCCGTAGAAAAGATCAAAGGA
TCTTCTTGAGATCCTTTTTTTCTGCGCGTAATCTGCTGCTTGCAAACAAAAAAACCACCGCTACCAGCGG
TGGTTTGTTTGCCGGATCAAGAGCTACCAACTCTTTTTCCGAAGGTAACTGGCTTCAGCAGAGCGCAGAT
ACCAAATACTGTTCTTCTAGTGTAGCCGTAGTTAGGCCACCACTTCAAGAACTCTGTAGCACCGCCTACA
TACCTCGCTCTGCTAATCCTGTTACCAGTGGCTGCTGCCAGTGGCGATAAGTCGTGTCTTACCGGGTTGG
ACTCAAGACGATAGTTACCGGATAAGGCGCAGCGGTCGGGCTGAACGGGGGGTTCGTGCACACAGCCCAG
CTTGGAGCGAACGACCTACACCGAACTGAGATACCTACAGCGTGAGCTATGAGAAAGCGCCACGCTTCCC
GAAGGGAGAAAGGCGGACAGGTATCCGGTAAGCGGCAGGGTCGGAACAGGAGAGCGCACGAGGGAGCTTC
CAGGGGGAAACGCCTGGTATCTTTATAGTCCTGTCGGGTTTCGCCACCTCTGACTTGAGCGTCGATTTTT
GTGATGCTCGTCAGGGGGGCGGAGCCTATGGAAAAACGCCAGCAACGCGGCCTTTTTACGGTTCCTGGCC
TTTTGCTGGCCTTTTGCTCACATGTTCTTTCCTGCGTTATCCCCTGATTCTGTGGATAACCGTATTACCG
CCTTTGAGTGAGCTGATACCGCTCGCCGCAGCCGAACGACCGAGCGCAGCGAGTCAGTGAGCGAGGAAGC
GGAAG
Features (pLannotate 1.2.2; 17 found; start..end, strand, type, name):
      2..55      +  CDS            lacI (fragment): lac repressor; lacI; The lac repressor binds to the lac operator to inhibit transcription in E. coli. This inhibition can be relieved by adding lactose or isopropyl-β-D-thiogalactopyranoside (IPTG).
    388..443     -  polyA_signal   β-globin poly(A) signal: rabbit β-globin polyadenylation signal (Gil and Proudfoot, 1987)
    518..640     -  CDS            HBB: HBB_COLGU - Experimental evidence at transcript level: Swiss-Prot protein existence level 2. Involved in oxygen transport from the lung to the various peripheral tissues. From Colobus guereza (Mantled guereza) (Eastern black-and-white colobus monkey).
    644..1216    -  intron         β-globin intron: intron from rabbit β-globin gene
   1312..1343    -  misc_feature   MCS (fragment): pUC18/19 multiple cloning site
   1437..1475    -  promoter       minimal CMV promoter: human cytomegalovirus (CMV) immediate early promoter
   1493..1708    -  protein_bind   tetracycline response element (fragment): contains seven copies of the tetracycline operator tetO tetracycline repressor TetR
   1708..1753    +  promoter       TRE3GV promoter (fragment): 3rd-generation Tet-responsive promoter that can be activated by binding of Tet-On® 3G, optimized for retroviral and lentiviral vectors
   1829..1856    +  misc_feature   MCS (fragment): pBluescript multiple cloning site
   1861..2580    +  CDS            EGFP: the original enhanced GFP (Yang et al., 1996) mammalian codon-optimized
   2591..2613    +  misc_feature   MCS (fragment): pBluescript multiple cloning site
   2627..2761    -  polyA_signal   SV40 poly(A) signal: SV40 polyadenylation signal
   2784..2867    -  CDS            large T antigen (fragment): large T antigen from SV40 (simian virus 40)
   2861..3091    -  CDS            str (fragment): STR_KLEPN - Protein inferred from homology: Swiss-Prot protein existence level 3. The aminoglycoside phosphotransferases achieve inactivation of their antibiotic substrates by phosphorylation. From Klebsiella pneumoniae.
   3210..3314    +  promoter       AmpR promoter: bla
   3315..4175    +  CDS            AmpR: β-lactamase; bla; confers resistance to ampicillin, carbenicillin, and related antibiotics
   4346..4934    +  rep_origin     ori: high-copy-number ColE1/pMB1/pBR322/pUC origin of replication
