[The description below was written by a language model from this plasmid's Addgene catalogue record and pLannotate feature annotations shown in this document.]
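Description:
Salsa-BC58-P1E10 is a mammalian expression reporter plasmid built on the pCER206 backbone, one member of a set of barcoded reporters made for PRESTO-Salsa, a highly multiplexed assay for screening GPCR activity. It is a high-copy plasmid of about 5.1 kb, maintained in E. coli through a ColE1/pUC-type origin and selected with ampicillin via the β-lactamase gene and its native promoter. No mammalian selection marker is annotated. Short matches to lacI, SV40 large T antigen and an aminoglycoside phosphotransferase appear to be backbone remnants rather than functional genes.

The insert, listed as synthetic EGFP/BC58 of about 730 bp, is cloned between BsrGI and HindIII sites and placed under a Tet response element promoter. The feature table shows a central tetO array flanked by minimal promoters pointing in opposite directions, which suggests a bidirectional Tet-responsive layout. On the forward side, a TRE3G-type promoter fragment precedes the mammalian codon-optimized EGFP coding sequence. The barcode is not annotated as a separate feature; given the cloning sites, it presumably lies just downstream of EGFP in the transcribed region, ahead of the SV40 polyadenylation region, which is annotated on the reverse strand. On the reverse side, a minimal CMV promoter faces a polylinker fragment, a rabbit β-globin intron, a short globin coding match and the β-globin poly(A) signal, with no annotated open reading frame in that arm.

Transcription from the TRE requires a tetracycline-controlled transactivator supplied in trans, which in PRESTO-type assays is generally released on receptor activation. Reporter output can then be followed as EGFP fluorescence or as barcoded transcript abundance, presumably allowing many receptor–reporter pairs to be pooled and deconvoluted by sequencing. The record does not state which receptor BC58 is paired with.
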