Addgene plasmid #202899: Salsa-BC58-P1E10
Purpose: Expression of barcoded reporter plasmid for PRESTO-Salsa; EGFP/BC58
Depositing lab: Noah Palm. Depositing organization: Yale University. Publication: Highly multiplexed bioactivity screening reveals human and microbiota metabolome-GPCRome interactions. Chen H, Rosen CE, Gonzalez-Hernandez JA, Song D, Potempa J, Ring AM, Palm NW. Cell. 2023 Jul 6;186(14):3095-3110.e19. doi: 10.1016/j.cell.2023.05.024. Epub 2023 Jun 14. PubMed 37321219.
Backbone
  Vector backbone: pCER206
  Vector type: Mammalian Expression
Growth in bacteria
  Bacterial resistance: Ampicillin, 100 μg/mL
  Growth temperature: 37°C
  Growth strain: DH5alpha
  Copy number: High Copy
Gene/Insert
  Gene/Insert name: EGFP/BC58
  Species: Synthetic
  Insert size (bp): 730
  Promoter: Tet Response Element (TRE)
  Cloning method: Restriction Enzyme; 5′ cloning site BsrGI (not destroyed); 3′ cloning site HindIII (not destroyed)
  Sequencing primers: 5′ Custom primer (GAAGCGCGATCACATGG)
Terms and licenses: Academic/Nonprofit Terms; Industry Terms: Not Available to Industry
How to cite: Salsa-BC58-P1E10 was a gift from Noah Palm (Addgene plasmid # 202899 ; http://n2t.net/addgene:202899 ; RRID:Addgene_202899)
