>Addgene plasmid #202899 | Salsa-BC58-P1E10 | depositor partial sequence | sequence record 393772 | BC58
AATGATGAAA
